>Addgene plasmid #119970 | pET28GSTlinker-LIC | addgene full sequence | sequence record 232695 | Addgene NGS Result
TGGCGAATGGG
[124 nt withheld, positions 12-135]
C
[91 nt withheld, positions 137-227]
A
[49 nt withheld, positions 229-277]
CCTTTGACGTTGGAGTCCACGTTCTTT
[37 nt withheld, positions 305-341]
ACCCTATCTCGGTCTATTCTTTTGATTTATAAGGGATTTTGCCGATTTCGGCCTATTGGTTAAAAAATGA
GCTGATTTAACAAAAATTTAACGCGAATTTTAACAAAATATTAACGCTTACAATTTAGGTGGCACTTTTC
GGGGAAATGTGCGCGGAACCCCTATTTGTTTATTTTTCTAAATACATTCAAATATGTATCCGCTCATGAA
TTAATTCTTAGAAAAACTCATCGAGCATCAAATGAAACTGCAATTTATTCATATCAGGATTATCAATACC
ATATTTTTGAAAAAGCCGTTTCTGTAATGAAGGAGAAAACTCACCGAGGCAGTTCCATAGGATGGCAAGA
TCCTGGTATCGGTCTGCGATTCCGACTCGTCCAACATCAATACAACCTATTAATTTCCCCTCGTCAAAAA
TAAGGTTATCAAGTGAGAAATCACCATGAGTGACGACTGAATCCGGTGAGAATGGCAAAAGTTTATGCAT
TTCTTTCCAGACTTGTTCAACAGGCCAGCCATTACGCTCGTCATCAAAATCACTCGCATCAACCAAACCG
TTATTCATTCGTGATTGCGCCTGAGCGAGACGAAATACGCGATCGCTGTTAAAAGGACAATTACAAACAG
GAATCGAATGCAACCGGCGCAGGAACACTGCCAGCGCATCAACAATATTTTCACCTGAATCAGGATATTC
TTCTAATACCTGGAATGCTGTTTTCCCGGGGATCGCAGTGGTGAGTAACCATGCATCATCAGGAGTACGG
ATAAAATGCTTGATGGTCGGAAGAGGCATAAATTCCGTCAGCCAGTTTAGTCTGACCATCTCATCTGTAA
CATCATTGGCAACGCTACCTTTGCCATGTTTCAGAAACAACTCTGGCGCATCGGGCTTCCCATACAATCG
ATAGATTGTCGCACCTGATTGCCCGACATTATCGCGAGCCCATTTATACCCATATAAATCAGCATCCATG
TTGGAATTTAATCGCGGCCTAGAGCAAGACGTTTCCCGTTGAATATGGCTCATAACACCCCTTGTATTAC
TGTTTATGTAAGCAGACAGTTTTATTGTTCATGACCAAAATCCCTTAACGTGAGTTTTCGTTCCACTGAG
CGTCAGACCCCGTAGAAAAGATCAAAGGATCTTCTTGAGATCCTTTTTTTCTGCGCGTAATCTGCTGCTT
GCAAACAAAAAAACCACCGCTACCAGCGGTGGTTTGTTTGCCGGATCAAGAGCTACCAACTCTTTTTCCG
AAGGTAACTGGCTTCAGCAGAGCGCAGATACCAAATACTGTCCTTCTAGTGTAGCCGTAGTTAGGCCACC
ACTTCAAGAACTCTGTAGCACCGCCTACATACCTCGCTCTGCTAATCCTGTTACCAGTGGCTGCTGCCAG
TGGCGATAAGTCGTGTCTTACCGGGTTGGACTCAAGACGATAGTTACCGGATAAGGCGCAGCGGTCGGGC
TGAACGGGGGGTTCGTGCACACAGCCCAGCTTGGAGCGAACGACCTACACCGAACTGAGATACCTACAGC
GTGAGCTATGAGAAAGCGCCACGCTTCCCGAAGGGAGAAAGGCGGACAGGTATCCGGTAAGCGGCAGGGT
CGGAACAGGAGAGCGCACGAGGGAGCTTCCAGGGGGAAACGCCTGGTATCTTTATAGTCCTGTCGGGTTT
CGCCACCTCTGACTTGAGCGTCGATTTTTGTGATGCTCGTCAGGGGGGCGGAGCCTATGGAAAAACGCCA
GCAACGCGGCCTTTTTACGGTTCCTGGCCTTTTGCTGGCCTTTTGCTCACATGTTCTTTCCTGCGTTATC
CCCTGATTCTGTGGATAACCGTATTACCGCCTTTGAGTGAGCTGATACCGCTCGCCGCAGCCGAACGACC
GAGCGCAGCGAGTCAGTGAGCGAGGAAGCGGAAGAGCGCCTGATGCGGTATTTTCTCCTTACGCATCTGT
GCGGTATTTCACACCGCAATGGTGCACTCTCAGTACAATCTGCTCTGATGCCGCATAGTTAAGCCAGTAT
ACACTCCGCTATCGCTACGTGACTGGGTCATGGCTGCGCCCCGACACCCGCCAACACCCGCTGACGCGCC
CTGACGGGCTTGTCTGCTCCCGGCATCCGCTTACAGACAAGCTGTGACCGTCTCCGGGAGCTGCATGTGT
CAGAGGTTTTCACCGTCATCACCGAAACGCGCGAGGCAGCTGCGGTAAAGCTCATCAGCGTGGTCGTGAA
GCGATTCACAGATGTCTGCCTGTTCATCCGCGTCCAGCTCGTTGAGTTTCTCCAGAAGCGTTAATGTCTG
GCTTCTGATAAAGCGGGCCATGTTAAGGGCGGTTTTTTCCTGTTTGGTCACTGATGCCTCCGTGTAAGGG
GGATTTCTGTTCATGGGGGTAATGATACCGATGAAACGAGAGAGGATGCTCACGATACGGGTTACTGATG
ATGAACATGCCCGGTTACTGGAACGTTGTGAGGGTAAACAACTGGCGGTATGGATGCGGCGGGACCAGAG
AAAAATCACTCAGGGTCAATGCCAGCGCTTCGTTAATACAGATGTAGGTGTTCCACAGGGTAGCCAGCAG
CATCCTGCGATGCAGATCCGGAACATAATGGTGCAGGGCGCTGACTTCCGCGTTTCCAGACTTTACGAAA
CACGGAAACCGAAGACCATTCATGTTGTTGCTCAGGTCGCAGACGTTTTGCAGCAGCAGTCGCTTCACGT
TCGCTCGCGTATCGGTGATTCATTCTGCTAACCAGTAAGGCAACCCCGCCAGCCTAGCCGGGTCCTCAAC
GACAGGAGCACGATCATGCGCACCCGTGGGGCCGCCATGCCGGCGATAATGGCCTGCTTCTCGCCGAAAC
GTTTGGTGGCGGGACCAGTGACGAAGGCTTGAGCGAGGGCGTGCAAGATTCCGAATACCGCAAGCGACAG
GCCGATCATCGTCGCGCTCCAGCGAAAGCGGTCCTCGCCGAAAATGACCCAGAGCGCTGCCGGCACCTGT
CCTACGAGTTGCATGATAAAGAAGACAGTCATAAGTGCGGCGACGATAGTCATGCCCCGCGCCCACCGGA
AGGAGCTGACTGGGTTGAAGGCTCTCAAGGGCATCGGTCGAGATCCCGGTGCCTAATGAGTGAGCTAACT
TACATTAATTGCGTTGCGCTCACTGCCCGCTTTCCAGTCGGGAAACCTGTCGTGCCAGCTGCATTAATGA
ATCGGCCAACGCGCGGGGAGAGGCGGTTTGCGTATTGGGCGCCAGGGTGGTTTTTCTTTTCACCAGTGAG
ACGGGCAACAGCTGATTGCCCTTCACCGCCTGGCCCTGAGAGAGTTGCAGCAAGCGGTCCACGCTGGTTT
GCCCCAGCAGGCGAAAATCCTGTTTGATGGTGGTTAACGGCGGGATATAACATGAGCTGTCTTCGGTATC
GTCGTATCCCACTACCGAGATATCCGCACCAACGCGCAGCCCGGACTCGGTAATGGCGCGCATTGCGCCC
AGCGCCATCTGATCGTTGGCAACCAGCATCGCAGTGGGAACGATGCCCTCATTCAGCATTTGCATGGTTT
GTTGAAAACCGGACATGGCACTCCAGTCGCCTTCCCGTTCCGCTATCGGCTGAATTTGATTGCGAGTGAG
ATATTTATGCCAGCCAGCCAGACGCAGACGCGCCGAGACAGAACTTAATGGGCCCGCTAACAGCGCGATT
TGCTGGTGACCCAATGCGACCAGATGCTCCACGCCCAGTCGCGTACCGTCTTCATGGGAGAAAATAATAC
TGTTGATGGGTGTCTGGTCAGAGACATCAAGAAATAACGCCGGAACATTAGTGCAGGCAGCTTCCACAGC
AATGGCATCCTGGTCATCCAGCGGATAGTTAATGATCAGCCCACTGACGCGTTGCGCGAGAAGATTGTGC
ACCGCCGCTTTACAGGCTTCGACGCCGCTTCGTTCTACCATCGACACCACCACGCTGGCACCCAGTTGAT
CGGCGCGAGATTTAATCGCCGCGACAATTTGCGACGGCGCGTGCAGGGCCAGACTGGAGGTGGCAACGCC
AATCAGCAACGACTGTTTGCCCGCCAGTTGTTGTGCCACGCGGTTGGGAATGTAATTCAGCTCCGCCATC
GCCGCTTCCACTTTTTCCCGCGTTTTCGCAGAAACGTGGCTGGCCTGGTTCACCACGCGGGAAACGGTCT
GATAAGAGACACCGGCATACTCTGCGACATCGTATAACGTTACTGGTTTCACATTCACCACCCTGAATTG
ACTCTCTTCCGGGCGCTATCATGCCATACCGCGAAAGGTTTTGCGCCATTCGATGGTGTCCGGGATCTCG
ACGCTCTCCCTTATGCGACTCCTGCATTAGGAAGCAGCCCAGTAGTAGGTTGAGGCCGTTGAGCACCGCC
GCCGCAAGGAATGGTGCATGCAAGGAGATGGCGCCCAACAGTCCCCCGGCCACGGGGCCTGCCACCATAC
CCACGCCGAAACAAGCGCTCATGAGCCCGAAGTGGCGAGCCCGATCTTCCCCATCGGTGATGTCGGCGAT
ATAGGCGCCAGCAACCGCACCTGTGGCGCCGGTGATGCCGGCCACGATGCGTCCGGCGTAGAGGATCGAG
ATCTCGATCCCGCGAAATTAATACGACTCACTATAGGGGAATTGTGAGCGGATAACAATTCCCCTCTAGA
AATAATTTTGTTTAACTTTAAGAAGGAGATATACATATGTCCCCTATACTAGGTTATTGGAAAATTAAGG
GCCTTGTGCAACCCACTCGACTTCTTTTGGAATATCTTGAAGAAAAATATGAAGAGCATTTGTATGAGCG
CGATGAAGGTGATAAATGGCGAAACAAAAAGTTTGAATTGGGTTTGGAGTTTCCCAATCTTCCTTATTAT
ATTGATGGTGATGTTAAATTAACACAGTCTATGGCCATCATACGTTATATAGCTGACAAGCACAACATGT
TGGGTGGTTGTCCAAAAGAGCGTGCAGAGATTTCAATGCTTGAAGGAGCGGTTTTGGATATTAGATACGG
TGTTTCGAGAATTGCATATAGTAAAGACTTTGAAACTCTCAAAGTTGATTTTCTTAGCAAGCTACCTGAA
ATGCTGAAAATGTTCGAAGATCGTTTATGTCATAAAACATATTTAAATGGTGATCATGTAACCCATCCTG
ACTTCATGTTGTATGACGCTCTTGATGTTGTTTTATACATGGACCCAATGTGCCTGGATGCGTTCCCAAA
ATTAGTTTGTTTTAAAAAACGTATTGAAGCTATCCCACAAATTGATAAGTACTTGAAATCCAGCAAGTAT
ATAGCATGGCCTTTGCAGGGCTGGCAAGCCACGTTTGGTGGTGGCGACCATCCTCCAAAATCGGATGGTT
CATCCGAAGGAGACGCCACCATGGGGCATATGGTGCACAGGCCTTTCCAATCCGCGGCCAGTTACCCCAA
CCGGCCCAGCAAGACACCCCCCCGAGCTGCAGAGAGCAGCGGCAGAGAAAACTTGTATTTCCAGGGCCAT
ATGAGTTCTCCTCCTGAAAGATCCATAACTTCGTATAGCATACATTATACGAAGTTATGCGGCCGCGACG
TCCACATATACCTGCCGTTCACTATTATTTAGTGAAATGAGATATTATGATATTTTCTGAATTGTGATTA
AAAAGGCAACTTTATGCCCATGCAACAGAAACTATAAAAAATACAGAGAATGAAAAGAAACAGATAGATT
TTTTAGTTCTTTAGGCCCGTAGTCTGCAAATCCTTTTATGATTTTCTATCAAACAAAAGAGGAAAATAGA
CCAGTTGCAATCCAAACGAGAGTCTAATAGAATGAGGTCGAAAAGTAAATCGCGCGGGTTTGTTACTGAT
AAAGCAGGCAAGACCTAAAATGTGTAAAGGGCAAAGTGTATACTTTGGCGTCACCCCTTACATATTTTAG
GTCTTTTTTTATTGTGCGTAACTAACTTGCCATCTTCAAACAGGAGGGCTGGAAGAAGCAGACCGCTAAC
ACAGTACATAAAAAAGGAGACATGAACGATGAACATCAAAAAGTTTGCAAAACAAGCAACAGTATTAACC
TTTACTACCGCACTGCTGGCAGGAGGCGCAACTCAAGCGTTTGCGAAAGAAACGAACCAAAAGCCATATA
AGGAAACATACGGCATTTCCCATATTACACGCCATGATATGCTGCAAATCCCTGAACAGCAAAAAAATGA
AAAATATAAAGTTCCTGAGTTCGATTCGTCCACAATTAAAAATATCTCTTCTGCAAAAGGCCTGGACGTT
TGGGACAGCTGGCCATTACAAAACACTGACGGCACTGTCGCAAACTATCACGGCTACCACATCGTCTTTG
CATTAGCCGGAGATCCTAAAAATGCGGATGACACATCGATTTACATGTTCTATCAAAAAGTCGGCGAAAC
TTCTATTGACAGCTGGAAAAACGCTGGCCGCGTCTTTAAAGACAGCGACAAATTCGATGCAAATGATTCT
ATCCTAAAAGACCAAACACAAGAATGGTCAGGTTCAGCCACATTTACATCTGACGGAAAAATCCGTTTAT
TCTACACTGATTTCTCCGGTAAACATTACGGCAAACAAACACTGACAACTGCACAAGTTAACGTATCAGC
ATCAGACAGCTCTTTGAACATCAACGGTGTAGAGGATTATAAATCAATCTTTGACGGTGACGGAAAAACG
TATCAAAATGTACAGCAGTTCATCGATGAAGGCAACTACAGCTCAGGCGACAACCATACGCTGAGAGATC
CTCACTACGTAGAAGATAAAGGCCACAAATACTTAGTATTTGAAGCAAACACTGGAACTGAAGATGGCTA
CCAAGGCGAAGAATCTTTATTTAACAAAGCATACTATGGCAAAAGCACATCATTCTTCCGTCAAGAAAGT
CAAAAACTTCTGCAAAGCGATAAAAAACGCACGGCTGAGTTAGCAAACGGCGCTCTCGGTATGATTGAGC
TAAACGATGATTACACACTGAAAAAAGTGATGAAACCGCTGATTGCATCTAACACAGTAACAGATGAAAT
TGAACGCGCGAACGTCTTTAAAATGAACGGCAAATGGTACCTGTTCACTGACTCCCGCGGATCAAAAATG
ACGATTGACGGCATTACGTCTAACGATATTTACATGCTTGGTTATGTTTCTAATTCTTTAACTGGCCCAT
ACAAGCCGCTGAACAAAACTGGCCTTGTGTTAAAAATGGATCTTGATCCTAACGATGTAACCTTTACTTA
CTCACACTTCGCTGTACCTCAAGCGAAAGGAAACAATGTCGTGATTACAAGCTATATGACAAACAGAGGA
TTCTACGCAGACAAACAATCAACGTTTGCGCCTAGCTTCCTGCTGAACATCAAAGGCAAGAAAACATCTG
TTGTCAAAGACAGCATCCTTGAACAAGGACAATTAACAGTTAACAAATAAAAACGCAAAAGAAAATGCCG
ATATCCTATTGGCATTGACGTCAGGTGGCACTTTTCGAGGAGATCATGCACATGATGACGAAGCTTGCGG
CCGCACTCGAGCACCACCACCACCACCACTGAGATCCGGCTGCTAACAAAGCCCGAAAGGAAGCTGAGTT
GGCTGCTGCCACCGCTGAGCAATAACTAGCATAACCCCTTGGGGCCTCTAAACGGGTCTTGAGGGGTTTT
TTGCTGAAAGGAGGAACTATATCCGGAT
Features (pLannotate 1.2.2; 22 found; start..end, strand, type, name):
     12..440     +  rep_origin     f1 ori (sequence partly withheld): f1 bacteriophage origin of replication; arrow indicates direction of (+) strand synthesis
    493..550     +  promoter       AmpR promoter (fragment): bla
    559..1374    -  CDS            KanR: aminoglycoside phosphotransferase; aph(3')-Ia; confers resistance to kanamycin in bacteria or G418 (Geneticin®) in eukaryotes
   1496..2084    +  rep_origin     ori: high-copy-number ColE1/pMB1/pBR322/pUC origin of replication
   2270..2409    -  misc_feature   bom: basis of mobility region from pBR322
   2511..2702    -  CDS            rop: Rop protein, which maintains plasmids at low copy number; rop
   2719..3099    +  CDS            YPB1_ECOLX: Protein predicted: Swiss-Prot protein existence level 4. From Escherichia coli.
   3171..3462    -  CDS            TcR (fragment): tetracycline efflux protein; tet; confers resistance to tetracycline
   3477..3498    -  protein_bind   CAP binding site: CAP binding activates transcription in the presence of cAMP. E. coli catabolite activator protein
   3511..4593    -  CDS            lacI: lac repressor; lacI; The lac repressor binds to the lac operator to inhibit transcription in E. coli. This inhibition can be relieved by adding lactose or isopropyl-β-D-thiogalactopyranoside (IPTG).
   4594..4671    -  promoter       lacI promoter: lacI
   4679..4958    -  CDS            TcR (fragment): tetracycline efflux protein; tet; confers resistance to tetracycline
   4980..4998    +  promoter       T7 promoter: promoter for bacteriophage T7 RNA polymerase
   4999..5023    +  protein_bind   lac operator: The lac repressor binds to the lac operator to inhibit transcription in E. coli. This inhibition can be relieved by adding lactose or isopropyl-β-D-thiogalactopyranoside (IPTG). lac repressor encoded by lacI
   5038..5060    +  RBS            RBS: efficient ribosome binding site from bacteriophage T7 gene 10 (Olins and Rangwala, 1989)
   5068..5721    +  CDS            GST26_SCHJA: Experimental evidence at protein level: Swiss-Prot protein existence level 1. GST isoenzymes appear to play a central role in the parasite detoxification system. Other functions are also suspected including a role in increasing the solubility of haematin in the parasite gut. From Schistosoma japonicum (Blood fluke).
   5896..5929    +  protein_bind   loxP: Cre-mediated recombination occurs in the 8-bp core sequence (GCATACAT). Cre recombinase
   5944..6389    +  promoter       sacB promoter: sacR; sacB promoter and control region
   6390..7811    +  CDS            SacB: secreted levansucrase that renders bacterial growth sensitive to sucrose; Bacillus subtilis sacB; negative selection marker
   7913..7930    +  CDS            9xHis (fragment): 9xHis affinity tag
   7940..7989    +  CDS            SET1 (fragment): solubility-enhancement tag derived from T7 phage gene 10B
   7997..8044    +  terminator     T7 terminator: transcription terminator for bacteriophage T7 RNA polymerase
