[The description below was written by a language model from this plasmid's Addgene catalogue record and pLannotate feature annotations shown in this document.]
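Description:
pET28GSTlinker-LIC is an empty bacterial expression backbone derived from pET28a, designed for ligation-independent cloning (LIC) of open reading frames as N-terminal GST fusions. It is one of a family of structural genomics vectors. It carries a kanamycin resistance gene (aph(3')-Ia) for selection. Replication is from a ColE1/pBR322-type origin accompanied by the rop gene and bom region, consistent with its listing as low copy. An f1 origin is also present, along with residual fragments of backbone sequence annotated as tetracycline resistance remnants.

The expression cassette follows the standard pET layout. A T7 promoter with an adjacent lac operator and the T7 gene 10 ribosome binding site drives transcription, and a plasmid-borne lacI gene supplies repressor, so expression is IPTG-inducible in hosts that provide T7 RNA polymerase. The first coding element is Schistosoma japonicum glutathione S-transferase. It is followed by an unannotated stretch that presumably corresponds to the long linker named in the record.

Downstream lies a stuffer containing a loxP site and the Bacillus subtilis sacB gene with its own promoter. SacB makes cells sucrose-sensitive, so it most likely acts as a counter-selection against uncut or parental vector once the stuffer is replaced by an insert, although the record does not spell this out. Short annotated fragments of a His tag and a T7 gene 10-derived sequence precede the T7 terminator. Whether these are in frame with a cloned insert is not stated.

The stated purposes are protein production for structure determination and DNA-binding screening experiments, where the extended linker is meant to keep the GST tag free of the fused protein.
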