Addgene plasmid #119970: pET28GSTlinker-LIC
Purpose: (Empty Backbone) Structure determination and a long linker aiming to keep GST tag free in DNA binding screening experiments.
Depositing lab: Cheryl Arrowsmith. Depositing organization: University of Toronto.
Backbone
  Vector backbone: pET28a
  Vector type: Bacterial Expression
Growth in bacteria
  Bacterial resistance: Kanamycin, 50 μg/mL
  Growth temperature: 37°C
  Growth strain: DH5alpha
  Copy number: Low Copy
Gene/Insert
  Gene/Insert name: None
Terms and licenses: Academic/Nonprofit Terms; Industry Terms: Not Available to Industry
Depositor comments: SGC vector. Cloning Site 5-prime': TTGTATTTCCAGGGC; Cloning Site 3-prime: CAAGCTTCGTCATCA, SGC link: https://www.thesgc.org/reagents/vectors
How to cite: pET28GSTlinker-LIC was a gift from Cheryl Arrowsmith (Addgene plasmid # 119970 ; http://n2t.net/addgene:119970 ; RRID:Addgene_119970)
